Addgene plasmid #106425: Tol2-ngn1-Trpa1b-2A-mCherry
Purpose: For expressing Trpa1b-2A-mCherry in zebrafish Rohon-Beard neurons.
Depositing lab: Randall Peterson. Depositing organization: Massachusetts General Hospital. Publication: A high-conductance chemo-optogenetic system based on the vertebrate channel Trpa1b. Lam PY, Mendu SK, Mills RW, Zheng B, Padilla H, Milan DJ, Desai BN, Peterson RT. Sci Rep. 2017 Sep 19;7(1):11839. doi: 10.1038/s41598-017-11791-z. PubMed 28928472.
Backbone
  Vector backbone: pDestTol2pA2
  Vector type: gateway
Growth in bacteria
  Bacterial resistance: Ampicillin, 100 μg/mL
  Growth temperature: 37°C
  Growth strain: NEB Stable
  Copy number: Unknown
Gene/Insert 1
  Gene/Insert name: cmlc2 promoter
  Species: D. rerio (zebrafish)
  Insert size (bp): 3132
Gene/Insert 2
  Gene/Insert name: Trpa1b
  Species: D. rerio (zebrafish)
  Insert size (bp): 4098
  GenBank ID: EU826642.1
  Entrez Gene: trpa1b (a.k.a. trpa1l, trpa2)
  Tag / fusion protein: 2A-mCherry (C terminal on insert)
Resource information
  A portion of this plasmid was derived from a plasmid made by: The original Trpa1b cDNA plasmid is a generous gift from Dr. David Prober.
Terms and licenses: Academic/Nonprofit Terms; Industry Terms: Not Available to Industry
How to cite: Tol2-ngn1-Trpa1b-2A-mCherry was a gift from Randall Peterson (Addgene plasmid # 106425 ; http://n2t.net/addgene:106425 ; RRID:Addgene_106425)
