[The description below was written by a language model from this plasmid's Addgene catalogue record.]
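Description:
Tol2-ngn1-Trpa1b-2A-mCherry is a zebrafish transgenesis plasmid assembled by Gateway recombination in the pDestTol2pA2 destination backbone. That backbone is part of the Tol2kit system, in which the expression cassette is flanked by Tol2 transposon arms and followed by a polyadenylation signal, so that co-delivery with Tol2 transposase allows the cassette to integrate into the fish genome. In bacteria the plasmid is selected with ampicillin. Its copy number is recorded as unknown, and no feature table is provided, so the origin of replication and the exact element boundaries cannot be confirmed from the record.

The payload is the zebrafish trpa1b coding sequence, a vertebrate TRPA1-family cation channel, joined at its C terminus to a 2A peptide and mCherry. The 2A element causes ribosomal skipping, so the channel and the red fluorescent reporter are produced as separate proteins from one transcript. This marks expressing cells without fusing a fluorophore directly to the channel. The stated purpose is expression in Rohon-Beard neurons, the early mechanosensory neurons of the larval spinal cord, and the plasmid name indicates an ngn1 (neurogenin 1) promoter. However, the catalogue's first insert field instead lists a zebrafish "cmlc2 promoter", which is a cardiomyocyte-specific element. This is inconsistent with the name and purpose, and the record does not resolve which regulatory sequence is present, so users should verify it by sequence. The associated work describes a chemo-optogenetic system built on Trpa1b, which suggests the construct is used for controlled activation of these sensory neurons.
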