>Addgene plasmid #106425 | Tol2-ngn1-Trpa1b-2A-mCherry | depositor partial sequence | sequence record 201518 | Trpa1b-2A-mCherry
ATGCAGTTTGGAAAGGAGTTAGTGAGGCGAAACAGCTTCTACAAATGTGTGATAAACGAGGACGAAACGG
AGGAGTCTGCAGATGTCTTTGAGTTGGCTTTCAAAGGAAAGGCTTCTGCCATCGATCGTCTGATCCAGAA
AGGTCCAGAACACCTAAGCCTCAGGGATGAGAATGGAGCCAGTCTGCTGCACTATGCTTCAGCTGGAGGA
AACCTGGATATCATTCGGCTCATTGTTTCCATTGTGGGCCCTGAGGTGCTGAATGTGCAGGATGAGCAGG
GCCGAACTCCTCTGCACTGGGCTGTGGAGCAGGATCAACAACAGAGCTGCGCTGTACTGCTGGATCTGGG
TGCTGACCCCAACATTCTCAACAATGCCCTGATGGGCCCTCTGCACCTGGCTGTCACCAAACAATACAAT
CATCTAGCAGAGGTCCTTCTGTCTTGTGACAAAACCAATAGCAATCTGGAGGGGGATCTGGGAAACACCC
CTGTCATGCTGGCCTGCTCCAATAACAACTGCCAAGCTCTCCAGATCCTGATCAAGCGCGGTGCCAAGAT
GTGTATTCAGAACAAGCTGGGTCACTATCCCATTCATACTGTTGCTTTCGCAGGTGCCAAAGAGGCCATG
GAGATGGTATTGAAAATTGGAGAAGAACTTGGTGTATCATCTACATTGCACATTAATTATTTGGATAAGT
CCAAAAGCACACCTCTTCATCTGGCTGTACGCGGAGGCAATATCGAGGTGATCAAACTCTGCATCTTGAA
AGGAGCCAAAGTAGAACAACATCAGAGTGGCAAATGCACGGCCCTCCACTTTGCCTGCAGTCAGGGTTCT
CTGGAGGCTGTCAAAATCATGCTTTCCTCTTACAACAGAACAGAAGATATCGTCAACATTCGGGATGGAG
CCAATCGGACACCTTTGCATAGAGCAACGCTGTTTGATCACGTTGAGTTGGCTGAATATCTTATTTCAAA
GGGAGCAGAAATTGACTCTATTGACTGTAAGGGACTGTCTCCGCTTCTGCTCGCCTCCAGCTGCAGCGCT
TGGAAAACAGTTGCATATCTGTTGTCCATTGGTGCAGATTTTAAAATCAAAGAAAAAACAGGTCGCAACT
TCCTCCACTTTGTCATTCTTCAACCCAAAGGCCTGAAAAATCTTCCTGAGACGGTTTTGCAGAGCACCGC
CGTGAAGGAGATGTTGTCTGATGAGGATGTTGAAGGCTGCACTCCTCTGCACTACGCCTGCAAGCTTGGC
ATCCACGATTCGGTCAAAAATATGCTGGGTCTCAATATCTGCTTGGGCCAAAAGTCACGGGAGAAGAAAT
CAGCGCTTCACTTCGCTGCAGAATATGGGCGTATAAATACATGCCACCGGCTGCTGGAGACCCTCACAGA
CTCTAAAATGCTGAATGATTGGGATGAAAAGGGTCTGACGCCCCTCCATCTTGCTTCAAGGGCAGGACAC
GCTCAAGTAGTGGATCTGCTGCTTAGGAAGGGAGCACTGTTTCAAAGTGATTACAAGGGCTGGACCTGTT
TACATCATGCAGCAGCTGAAGGATACACACAGACGATGAAAATCCTGCTAGCAGCCAATGTGAAACTACT
GGATGAAAAAAATGAAGATGGGAACACAGCCCTTCATATAGCAGCACAAGCTGGACATGTAAGTGCTGTT
TTGCTGTTATTGGACAGAGGAGCTGAAATCGCTCTCAACGATGCTGACAACTCTTTTTTGCATGAAGCTG
TGCGGAATGAGAGAAGAGAAGTAGTAAACGCCACCATTGAACATGAGCGGTGTGATGAGTCAATGACGTC
ATTTAAAGCGAAATCCCGCTGTGTTGTGCTGGACATCATAGAGTTCCTTCCAGAATCTTTTCAGCACCTT
CTGGACCAGTGTATTACAGAATCTGATCATGATGCCAATAGTCAGGATTATCATATCATGTACAATTTCC
AATGGCTTCAGGCTCCCATACAGTTGAAGAAATATGCTAAAACAGACAAAACAAAAGCATTTCAACCACT
GGCAGCATTAAATGCCATGGTGCGGTACAACCGTCTGGAGCTCCTCATTCACCCCTTGAGCCGAAAATAC
CTGGAGATGAAGTGGACGGCATATGGAAGCAAAGTTCATTTCCTAAACTTGGCGATATACCTGCTTGGAT
TGTTGCCCCTCACATACCTCATCCTCAATCTGAGACCCAGCCAGGACTTCTCCAAAGGCAATGGCACATC
TGTCATCATGGTGCCCGTATCTTTTAGCGAGCAACAATATTTAATCTCCGTGTGTATAATCATGGTGATC
GTCATGAATGTGTATTCGATTTGCAAAGAGGTGGTACAGCTGGCTCAGCAGCGAGTAAATTACTTCACAG
ATTTCTCAAACCCTGCGGACTGGAGTGCAGCTATTAGCGCTTTGGTTTTTGTTGTACCCATGTGCTGCAG
TGTGGAGGCCACATGGCAATGGGAAGCTGGAGCTTATGCTATTCTGACATCATGGATTGGCTTTCTGCTT
TACTTTCAGAGATTTGAGCGGATTGGGATTTACGTGGTGATGTTTAATGGAATCGTACGGACCCTGGTGT
GCATCATGGTTCTTTTTGTCTTCCTTTTGCTGGCTTTCGGCTTGGCTTTCTACGCTCTGATGCTCCACAG
GCCGGAGTTCAGTTCCATCAGCCTAGCGTTAGCGCAAACGTTTGTGATGACAGTAGGAGAGCTAAACTAC
CAAAGCACATTTCTTAACTCCTATGAAGAAGGCCACATGGCTTTCCCAGCCATCACTTATTTAGTTTTTG
TGTTTTTTGTTCTTCTCATGCCCATTCTTCTCATGAACCTAATGATTGGTTTGGCTGTAGGAGACATTGC
AGAGGTACAGAGAAACGCAGAGCTGAAAAGGATTGCTATGCAGATAGATCTTCACACTGCCCTTGAGGAG
AAACTACCTTACTGGTTCCTGAAGCGAGTGGACAAACCCTCTACCGTTGTCTATCCCAATAAATGCAAGA
AAGTGCTTCTGGAGGCCTTGGTGCATGGTGAGATTCAGAACACAGTTCGAACTCGTCTAAACCTTTGCTC
ACGGAAGGAAGGGCTTTTGGAGAGAGAGCTGCACAAGCAGAAGAACAGGTTGAAAGAAATGTCGTGCATG
CTGGAAAAACAGCATAACCTGTTGAAGCTGATTATCCAGAAGATGGAAATTACATCTGAAGCTGATGAAT
ATGATGGTCCACAGAATCATGGAGCTCTAAAACAGCACACCTCATCCACCTCACAGAAATCAAAGTGGGT
CCCGTTACTGCAAGCAATCAAGGCCAAGAAGGGATCCGGAGCCACGAACTTCTCTCTGTTAAAGCAAGCA
GGAGACGTGGAAGAAAACCCCGGTCCTATGGTGAGCAAGGGCGAGGAGGATAACATGGCCATCATCAAGG
AGTTCATGCGCTTCAAGGTGCACATGGAGGGCTCCGTGAACGGCCACGAGTTCGAGATCGAGGGCGAGGG
CGAGGGCCGCCCCTACGAGGGCACCCAGACCGCCAAGCTGAAGGTGACCAAGGGTGGCCCCCTGCCCTTC
GCCTGGGACATCCTGTCCCCTCAGTTCATGTACGGCTCCAAGGCCTACGTGAAGCACCCCGCCGACATCC
CCGACTACTTGAAGCTGTCCTTCCCCGAGGGCTTCAAGTGGGAGCGCGTGATGAACTTCGAGGACGGCGG
CGTGGTGACCGTGACCCAGGACTCCTCCCTGCAGGACGGCGAGTTCATCTACAAGGTGAAGCTGCGCGGC
ACCAACTTCCCCTCCGACGGCCCCGTAATGCAGAAGAAGACCATGGGCTGGGAGGCCTCCTCCGAGCGGA
TGTACCCCGAGGACGGCGCCCTGAAGGGCGAGATCAAGCAGAGGCTGAAGCTGAAGGACGGCGGCCACTA
CGACGCTGAGGTCAAGACCACCTACAAGGCCAAGAAGCCCGTGCAGCTGCCCGGCGCCTACAACGTCAAC
ATCAAGTTGGACATCACCTCCCACAACGAGGACTACACCATCGTGGAACAGTACGAACGCGCCGAGGGCC
GCCACTCCACCGGCGGCATGGACGAGCTGTACAAGTAA
