>Addgene plasmid #106425 | Tol2-ngn1-Trpa1b-2A-mCherry | addgene partial sequence | sequence record 207459 | Addgene Partial NGS Result
CATAGAAAAATATTTATAACATATATAACATTTAGAATTCTGCAACAAACCAAAACAATTTGGCCTTAAA
TAATATTTGACAGATATGATGTGATATAACAAAATACATTAGAAAAATGTGCAAAATGTGTCTTGCAGCC
TCAGGCCACTTTTGCTGAAGTCCATTCTTTTCGATTTCCTCTTGAGATTTAAGTTAAAGTGGGCTTGTTG
CATGCAGGACAGACAGCAACAGCTCCGCTCGCGTGGCCGGACAGTTCTCCTGCTCTCTGATTGGCCAGCG
GTGATTACAGGCACGCTTCAGAGGGCGAACAAACAACAGGCATAAATTATGCTAATGAGATGGTCGTGCG
GCACGGGGCAGACCTGATGCAAACCATTCATTCATCCTTCACAAAAATGCCAAAGCGAGGGGGGTATGTC
CATTGTCCCATCAGGGTATATAAGGTAGGTGAGGCCAGTCGTGTGCCAAGCTCACAAGCTCACACGAGCT
GATTGAGGGTTAAGAGCAAGACAGACGCGTGCCATTATCTTCAACACAAACTATCTGCAGGATTCTGCAA
AACCTCAAGCATCTCCCAGCCCACCAATAAGGTGCGTATTGGGTCACGCAGATAACTTGAAAGGACTTTG
CACGACTGATGTTGTTTTTTGTTTCTTTTCTGGCGTATTCCTAACCTGATTTTGTAAATTTCTCCAGGTT
ATCAACCGGTGGAGCTCCAGCTTTTGTTCCCTTTAGTGAGGGTTAATTCAAGTTTGTACAAAAAAGCGGC
TTCGCCACCATGCAGTTTGGAAAGGAGTTAGTGAGGCGAAACAGCTTCTACAAATGTGTGATAAACGAGG
ACGAAACGGAGGAGTCTGCAGATGTCTTTGAGTTGGCTTTCAAAGGAAAGGCTTCTGCCATCGATCGTCT
GATCCAGAAAGGTCCAGAACACCTAAGCCTCAGGGATGAGAATGGAGCCAGTCTGCTGCACTATGCTTCA
GCTGGAGGAAACCTGGATATCATTCGGCTCATTGTTTCCATTGTGGGCCCTGAGGTGCTGAATGTGCAGG
ATGAGCAGGGCCGAACTCCTCTGCACTGGGCTGTGGAGCAGGATCAACAACAGAGCTGCGCTGTACTGCT
GGATCTGGGTGCTGACCCCAACATTCTCAACAATGCCCTGATGGGCCCTCTGCACCTGGCTGTCACCAAA
CAATACAATCATCTAGCAGAGGTCCTTCTGTCTTGTGACAAAACCAATAGCAATCTGGAGGGGGATCTGG
GAAACACCCCTGTCATGCTGGCCTGCTCCAATAACAACTGCCAAGCTCTCCAGATCCTGATCAAGCGCGG
TGCCAAGATGTGTATTCAGAACAAGCTGGGTCACTATCCCATTCATACTGTTGCTTTCGCAGGTGCCAAA
GAGGCCATGGAGATGGTATTGAAAATTGGAGAAGAACTTGGTGTATCATCTACATTGCACATTAATTATT
TGGATAAGTCCAAAAGCACACCTCTTCATCTGGCTGTACGCGGAGGCAATATCGAGGTGATCAAACTCTG
CATCTTGAAAGGAGCCAAAGTAGAACAACATCAGAGTGGCAAATGCACGGCCCTCCACTTTGCCTGCAGT
CAGGGTTCTCTGGAGGCTGTCAAAATCATGCTTTCCTCTTACAACAGAACAGAAGATATCGTCAACATTC
GGGATGGAGCCAATCGGACACCTTTGCATAGAGCAACGCTGTTTGATCACGTTGAGTTGGCTGAATATCT
TATTTCAAAGGGAGCAGAAATTGACTCTATTGACTGTAAGGGACTGTCTCCGCTTCTGCTCGCCTCCAGC
TGCAGCGCTTGGAAAACAGTTGCATATCTGTTGTCCATTGGTGCAGATTTTAAAATCAAAGAAAAAACAG
GTCGCAACTTCCTCCACTTTGTCATTCTTCAACCCAAAGGCCTGAAAAATCTTCCTGAGACGGTTTTGCA
GAGCACCGCCGTGAAGGAGATGTTGTCTGATGAGGATGTTGAAGGCTGCACTCCTCTGCACTACGCCTGC
AAGCTTGGCATCCACGATTCGGTCAAAAATATGCTGGGTCTCAATATCTGCTTGGGCCAAAAGTCACGGG
AGAAGAAATCAGCGCTTCACTTCGCTGCAGAATATGGGCGTATAAATACATGCCACCGGCTGCTGGAGAC
CCTCACAGACTCTAAAATGCTGAATGATTGGGATGAAAAGGGTCTGACGCCCCTCCATCTTGCTTCAAGG
GCAGGACACGCTCAAGTAGTGGATCTGCTGCTTAGGAAGGGAGCACTGTTTCAAAGTGATTACAAGGGCT
GGACCTGTTTACATCATGCAGCAGCTGAAGGATACACACAGACGATGAAAATCCTGCTAGCAGCCAATGT
GAAACTACTGGATGAAAAAAATGAAGATGGGAACACAGCCCTTCATATAGCAGCACAAGCTGGACATGTA
AGTGCTGTTTTGCTGTTATTGGACAGAGGAGCTGAAATCGCTCTCAACGATGCTGACAACTCTTTTTTGC
ATGAAGCTGTGCGGAATGAGAGAAGAGAAGTAGTAAACGCCACCATTGAACATGAGCGGTGTGATGAGTC
AATGACGTCATTTAAAGCGAAATCCCGCTGTGTTGTGCTGGACATCATAGAGTTCCTTCCAGAATCTTTT
CAGCACCTTCTGGACCAGTGTATTACAGAATCTGATCATGATGCCAATAGTCAGGATTATCATATCATGT
ACAATTTCCAATGGCTTCAGGCTCCCATACAGTTGAAGAAATATGCTAAAACAGACAAAACAAAAGCATT
TCAACCACTGGCAGCATTAAATGCCATGGTGCGGTACAACCGTCTGGAGCTCCTCATTCACCCCTTGAGC
CGAAAATACCTGGAGATGAAGTGGACGGCATATGGAAGCAAAGTTCATTTCCTAAACTTGGCGATATACC
TGCTTGGATTGTTGCCCCTCACATACCTCATCCTCAATCTGAGACCCAGCCAGGACTTCTCCAAAGGCAA
TGGCACATCTGTCATCATGGTGCCCGTATCTTTTAGCGAGCAACAATATTTAATCTCCGTGTGTATAATC
ATGGTGATCGTCATGAATGTGTATTCGATTTGCAAAGAGGTGGTACAGCTGGCTCAGCAGCGAGTAAATT
ACTTCACAGATTTCTCAAACCCTGCGGACTGGAGTGCAGCTATTAGCGCTTTGGTTTTTGTTGTACCCAT
GTGCTGCAGTGTGGAGGCCACATGGCAATGGGAAGCTGGAGCTTATGCTATTCTGACATCATGGATTGGC
TTTCTGCTTTACTTTCAGAGATTTGAGCGGATTGGGATTTACGTGGTGATGTTTAATGGAATCGTACGGA
CCCTGGTGTGCATCATGGTTCTTTTTGTCTTCCTTTTGCTGGCTTTCGGCTTGGCTTTCTACGCTCTGAT
GCTCCACAGGCCGGAGTTCAGTTCCATCAGCCTAGCGTTAGCGCAAACGTTTGTGATGACAGTAGGAGAG
CTAAACTACCAAAGCACATTTCTTAACTCCTATGAAGAAGGCCACATGGCTTTCCCAGCCATCACTTATT
TAGTTTTTGTGTTTTTTGTTCTTCTCATGCCCATTCTTCTCATGAACCTAATGATTGGTTTGGCTGTAGG
AGACATTGCAGAGGTACAGAGAAACGCAGAGCTGAAAAGGATTGCTATGCAGATAGATCTTCACACTGCC
CTTGAGGAGAAACTACCTTACTGGTTCCTGAAGCGAGTGGACAAACCCTCTACCGTTGTCTATCCCAATA
AATGCAAGAAAGTGCTTCTGGAGGCCTTGGTGCATGGTGAGATTCAGAACACAGTTCGAACTCGTCTAAA
CCTTTGCTCACGGAAGGAAGGGCTTTTGGAGAGAGAGCTGCACAAGCAGAAGAACAGGTTGAAAGAAATG
TCGTGCATGCTGGAAAAACAGCATAACCTGTTGAAGCTGATTATCCAGAAGATGGAAATTACATCTGAAG
CTGATGAATATGATGGTCCACAGAATCATGGAGCTCTAAAACAGCACACCTCATCCACCTCACAGAAATC
AAAGTGGGTCCCGTTACTGCAAGCAATCAAGGCCAAGAAGGGATCCGGAGCCACGAACTTCTCTCTGTTA
AAGCAAGCAGGAGACGTGGAAGAAAACCCCGGTCCTATGGTGAGCAAGGGCGAGGAGGATAACATGGCCA
TCATCAAGGAGTTCATGCGCTTCAAGGTGCACATGGAGGGCTCCGTGAACGGCCACGAGTTCGAGATCGA
GGGCGAGGGCGAGGGCCGCCCCTACGAGGGCACCCAGACCGCCAAGCTGAAGGTGACCAAGGGTGGCCCC
CTGCCCTTCGCCTGGGACATCCTGTCCCCTCAGTTCATGTACGGCTCCAAGGCCTACGTGAAGCACCCCG
CCGACATCCCCGACTACTTGAAGCTGTCCTTCCCCGAGGGCTTCAAGTGGGAGCGCGTGATGAACTTCGA
GGACGGCGGCGTGGTGACCGTGACCCAGGACTCCTCCCTGCAGGACGGCGAGTTCATCTACAAGGTGAAG
CTGCGCGGCACCAACTTCCCCTCCGACGGCCCCGTAATGCAGAAGAAGACCATGGGCTGGGAGGCCTCCT
CCGAGCGGATGTACCCCGAGGACGGCGCCCTGAAGGGCGAGATCAAGCAGAGGCTGAAGCTGAAGGACGG
CGGCCACTACGACGCTGAGGTCAAGACCACCTACAAGGCCAAGAAGCCCGTGCAGCTGCCCGGCGCCTAC
AACGTCAACATCAAGTTGGACATCACCTCCCACAACGAGGACTACACCATCGTGGAACAGTACGAACGCG
CCGAGGGCCGCCACTCCACCGGCGGCATGGACGAGCTGTACAAGTAAGACCCAGCTTTCTTGTACAAAGT
GGGGGATCCAGACATGATAAGATACATTGATGAGTTTGGACAAACCACAACTAGAATGCAGTGAAAAAAA
TGCTTTATTTGTGAAATTTGTGATGCTATTGCTTTATTTGTAACCATTATAAGCTGCAATAAACAAGTTA
ACAACAACAATTGCATTCATTTTATGTTTCAGGTTCAGGGGGAGGTGTGGGAGGTTTTTTCCAACTTTAT
TATACATAGTTGATAATTCACTGGCCGTCGTTTTACGGTACCATCGATGATGATCCAGACATGATAAGAT
ACATTGATGAGTTTGGACAAACCACAACTAGAATGCAGTGAAAAAAATGCTTTATTTGTGAAATTTGTGA
TGCTATTGCTTTATTTGTAACCATTATAAGCTGCAATAAACAAGTTAACAACAACAATTGCATTCATTTT
ATGTTTCAGGTTCAGGGGGAGGTGTGGGAGGTTTTTTAAAGCAAGTAAAACCTCTACAAATGTGGTATGG
CTGATTATGATCCTCTAGATCAGATCTGCGAAGATACGGCCACGGGTGCTCTTGATCCTGTGGCTGATTT
TGGACTGTGCTGCTCGCAGCTGCTGATGAATCACATACTTCCTCCATTTTCTTCCACTGATTGACTGTTA
TAATTTCCCTAATTTCCAGGTCAAGGTGCTGTGCATTGTGGTAATAGATGTGACATGACGTCACTTCCAA
AGGACCAATGAACATGTCTGACCAATTTCATATAATGTGAAAACGATTTTCATAGGCAGAATAAATAACA
TTTAAATTAAACTGGGCATCAGCGCAATTCAATTGGTTTGGTAATAGCAAGGGAAAATAGAATGAAGTGA
TCTCCAAAAAATAAGTACTTTTTGACTGTAAATAAAATTGTAAGGAGTAAAAAGTACTTTTTTTTCTAAA
AAAATGTAATTAAGTAAAAGTAAAAGTATTGATTTTTAATTGTACTCAAGTAAAGTAAAAATCCCCAAAA
ATAATACTTAAGTACAGTAATCAAGTAAAATTACTCAAGTACTTTACACCTCTGGTTCTTGACCCCCTAC
CTTCAGCAAGCCCAGCAGATCCACTAGTTCTAGAGCGGCCGCCACCGCGGTGGAGCTCCAGCTTTTGTTC
CCTTTAGTGAGGGTTAATTGCGCGCTTGGCGTAATCATGGTCATAGCTGTTTCCTGTGTGAAATTGTTAT
CCGCTCACAATTCCACACAACATACGAGCCGGAAGCATAAAGTGTAAAGCCTGGGGTGCCTAATGAGTGA
GCTAACTCACATTAATTGCGTTGCGCTCACTGCCCGCTTTCCAGTCGGGAAACCTGTCGTGCCAGCTGCA
TTAATGAATCGGCCAACGCGCGGGGAGAGGCGGTTTGCGTATTGGGCGCTCTTCCGCTTCCTCGCTCACT
GACTCGCTGCGCTCGGTCGTTCGGCTGCGGCGAGCGGTATCAGCTCACTCAAAGGCGGTAATACGGTTAT
CCACAGAATCAGGGGATAACGCAGGAAAGAACATGTGAGCAAAAGGCCAGCAAAAGGCCAGGAACCGTAA
AAAGGCCGCGTTGCTGGCGTTTTTCCATAGGCTCCGCCCCCCTGACGAGCATCACAAAAATCGACGCTCA
AGTCAGAGGTGGCGAAACCCGACAGGACTATAAAGATACCAGGCGTTTCCCCCTGGAAGCTCCCTCGTGC
GCTCTCCTGTTCCGACCCTGCCGCTTACCGGATACCTGTCCGCCTTTCTCCCTTCGGGAAGCGTGGCGCT
TTCTCATAGCTCACGCTGTAGGTATCTCAGTTCGGTGTAGGTCGTTCGCTCCAAGCTGGGCTGTGTGCAC
GAACCCCCCGTTCAGCCCGACCGCTGCGCCTTATCCGGTAACTATCGTCTTGAGTCCAACCCGGTAAGAC
ACGACTTATCGCCACTGGCAGCAGCCACTGGTAACAGGATTAGCAGAGCGAGGTATGTAGGCGGTGCTAC
AGAGTTCTTGAAGTGGTGGCCTAACTACGGCTACACTAGAAGAACAGTATTTGGTATCTGCGCTCTGCTG
AAGCCAGTTACCTTCGGAAAAAGAGTTGGTAGCTCTTGATCCGGCAAACAAACCACCGCTGGTAGCGGTG
GTTTTTTTGTTTGCAAGCAGCAGATTACGCGCAGAAAAAAAGGATCTCAAGAAGATCCTTTGATCTTTTC
TACGGGGTCTGACGCTCAGTGGAACGAAAACTCACGTTAAGG
